>Addgene plasmid #20164 | EYFP-Rab7 | addgene partial sequence | sequence record 26700 | 20164 with EGFP-C
TGGACGAGCTGTACAAGTCCGGACTCAGATCTCGAGTTATGACCTCTAGGAAGAAAGTGTTGCTGAAGGT
TATCATCCTGGGAGATTCTGGAGTTGGTAAGACATCACTCATGAACCAGTATGTGAACAAGAAATTCAGT
AATCAGTACAAAGCTACAATAGGAGCAGACTTTCTGACAAAGGAGGTGATGGTGGATGACAGACTAGTTA
CAATGCAGATCTGGGACACAGCAGGCCAGGAACGGTTCCAGTCCCTTGGTGTGGCCTTCTACAGAGGTGC
AGACTGCTGCGTTCTGGTATTTGACGTTACTGCCCCCAACACATTCAAAACCCTCGATAGCTGGAGAGAT
GAGTTTCTCATCCAGGCCAGTCCCCGGGATCCTGAAAACTTCCCTTTCGTTGTGTTGGGAAACAAGATTG
ACCTCGAAAACAGACAAGTGGCCACAAAGCGGGCACAGGCCTGGTGCTACAGCAAAAACAACATTCCCTA
CTTCGAGACCAGTGCCAAGGAGGCCATCAATGTGGAGCAGGCGTTCCAGACGATTGCAAGGAATGCACTT
AAACAGGAAACAGAGGTGGAGCTGTACAATGAATTCCCTGAACCCATCAAACTGGACAAGAACGACCGGG
CCAAGACCTCAGCGGAAAGCTGCAGTTGCTGATAGGTACCGCGGGCCCGGGATCCACCGGATCTAGATAA
CTGATCATAATCAGCCATACCACATTTNNNAGAGGTTTTACTTGCTTTAAAAAANCTCCCACNCCTCCCC
CTGAANCTGAAANA
