[The description below was written by a language model from this plasmid's Addgene catalogue record.]
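Description:
EYFP-Rab7 is a mammalian expression plasmid built on the commercial pEYFP-C1 backbone (about 4.7 kb without insert), carrying a 621 bp coding sequence for dog (Canis lupus familiaris) Rab7, the product of the RAB7A gene. The insert was placed between the XhoI and KpnI sites of the multiple cloning site. In C1-series vectors this site lies downstream of the fluorescent protein coding region, so the expected product is Rab7 with enhanced yellow fluorescent protein fused to its N-terminus. That orientation leaves the C-terminus of the GTPase free, which matters because Rab proteins are generally prenylated there for membrane attachment. The record does not itself list a promoter, a tag field or a feature table. Vectors of this family normally drive expression from the CMV immediate-early promoter with an SV40 polyadenylation signal, but this is inferred from the backbone name, not stated.

The plasmid is maintained in E. coli as a high-copy construct under kanamycin selection. The same type of resistance cassette provides neomycin resistance in mammalian cells, allowing G418 selection of stable transfectants. Rab7 is a small GTPase associated with late endosomes and with traffic toward lysosomes, so a YFP fusion serves as a live-cell fluorescent marker for those compartments. The associated publication concerns the sorting of clathrin-dependent endocytic cargo into distinct populations of early endosomes, consistent with using this construct to follow endosome identity and maturation by fluorescence microscopy. The record also notes that part of the plasmid derives from a construct made in another laboratory.
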