Addgene plasmid #20164: EYFP-Rab7
Depositing lab: Xiaowei Zhuang. Depositing organization: Harvard University. Publication: Ligands for clathrin-mediated endocytosis are differentially sorted into distinct populations of early endosomes. Lakadamyali M, Rust MJ, Zhuang X. Cell. 2006 Mar 10. 124(5):997-1009. 10.1016/j.cell.2005.12.038 PubMed 16530046.
Backbone
  Vector backbone: pEYFP-C1
  Backbone manufacturer: Clontech
  Backbone size w/o insert (bp): 4731
  Vector type: Mammalian Expression
  Selectable markers: Neomycin (select with G418)
Growth in bacteria
  Bacterial resistance: Kanamycin, 50 μg/mL
  Growth temperature: 37°C
  Growth strain: DH5alpha
  Growth instructions: DH5alpha, HB101
  Copy number: High Copy
Gene/Insert
  Gene/Insert name: Rab7
  Species: Canis lupus familiaris
  Insert size (bp): 621
  GenBank ID: NP_001003316
  Entrez Gene: RAB7A (a.k.a. RAB7)
  Cloning method: Restriction Enzyme; 5′ cloning site XhoI (unknown if destroyed); 3′ cloning site KpnI (unknown if destroyed)
  Sequencing primers: 5′ N/A; 3′ N/A
Resource information
  A portion of this plasmid was derived from a plasmid made by: Suzanne Pfeffer (Stanford Med School)
Terms and licenses: Academic/Nonprofit Terms; Industry Terms: Not Available to Industry
How to cite: EYFP-Rab7 was a gift from Xiaowei Zhuang (Addgene plasmid # 20164 ; http://n2t.net/addgene:20164 ; RRID:Addgene_20164)
